Addgene plasmid #188818: Portal_ECBP5
Purpose: Portal protein from phage ECBP5
Depositing lab: Feng Zhang. Depositing organization: Broad Institute. Publication: Prokaryotic innate immunity through pattern recognition of conserved viral proteins. Gao LA, Wilkinson ME, Strecker J, Makarova KS, Macrae RK, Koonin EV, Zhang F. Science. 2022 Aug 12;377(6607):eabm4096. doi: 10.1126/science.abm4096. Epub 2022 Aug 12. PubMed 35951700.
Backbone
  Vector backbone: pBAD
  Backbone size w/o insert (bp): 3590
  Total vector size (bp): 5183
  Vector type: Bacterial Expression
Growth in bacteria
  Bacterial resistance: Ampicillin, 100 μg/mL
  Growth temperature: 37°C
  Growth strain: DH5alpha
  Copy number: High Copy
Gene/Insert
  Gene/Insert name: Portal
  Insert size (bp): 1593
  GenBank ID: YP_009146408.1
  Cloning method: Gibson Cloning
  Sequencing primers: 5′ N/A
Terms and licenses: Academic/Nonprofit Terms; Industry Terms: Not Available to Industry
How to cite: Portal_ECBP5 was a gift from Feng Zhang (Addgene plasmid # 188818 ; http://n2t.net/addgene:188818 ; RRID:Addgene_188818)
