[The description below was written by a language model from this plasmid's Addgene catalogue record and pLannotate feature annotations shown in this document.]
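Description:
Portal_ECBP5 is a bacterial expression plasmid built on a pBAD backbone (about 3.6 kb of a 5.2 kb total) that carries the portal protein gene of phage ECBP5 as a roughly 1.6 kb insert assembled by Gibson cloning. It is propagated in E. coli through a ColE1/pMB1-type origin and is recorded as high copy. Selection is by ampicillin, via a β-lactamase gene driven by its own bla promoter. The annotation also picks up backbone remnants typical of pBR322-derived vectors: a bom mobility region, a short rop fragment, and a small fragment matched to an RSF origin. None of these is likely to represent an independent functional module.

Expression is controlled by the arabinose system. The araC regulator gene is transcribed in the opposite direction from the adjacent araBAD promoter. AraC represses this promoter in the absence of L-arabinose and activates it when the sugar is present, giving tight, titratable induction that suits proteins which may be toxic or trigger a host response. The feature table does not annotate the insert itself, but the unannotated stretch between the araBAD promoter and the rrnB T2 terminator is about the right size to hold the portal coding sequence. No epitope tags or reporter fusions are recorded.

The stated purpose is simply to supply the ECBP5 portal protein. The associated work concerns prokaryotic innate immunity based on recognition of conserved viral proteins, so the plasmid fits a role in inducibly expressing a single phage structural protein in E. coli, for example to test whether it is sensed by a bacterial defence system. The record does not describe specific assays.
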