Features (pLannotate 1.2.2; 9 found; start..end, strand, type, name):
      1..73      +  rep_origin     RSF ori (fragment): Plasmids containing the RSF 1030 origin of replication can be propagated in E. coli cells that contain additional plasmids with compatible origins.
     78..218     -  misc_feature   bom: basis of mobility region from pBR322
    320..360     -  CDS            rop (fragment): Rop protein, which maintains plasmids at low copy number; rop
    482..1360    -  CDS            araC: L-arabinose regulatory protein; araC
   1387..1671    +  promoter       araBAD promoter: araBAD; promoter of the L-arabinose operon of E. coli; the araC regulatory gene is transcribed in the opposite direction (Guzman et al., 1995)
   3318..3345    +  terminator     rrnB T2 terminator: transcription terminator T2 from the E. coli rrnB gene
   3364..3455    +  promoter       AmpR promoter: bla
   3456..4316    +  CDS            AmpR: β-lactamase; bla; confers resistance to ampicillin, carbenicillin, and related antibiotics
   4487..5075    +  rep_origin     ori: high-copy-number ColE1/pMB1/pBR322/pUC origin of replication
>Addgene plasmid #188818 | Portal_ECBP5 | addgene full sequence | sequence record 369843 | Addgene NGS Result
TTTGAGTGAGCTGATACCGCTCGCCGCAGCCGAACGACCGAGCGCAGCGAGTCAGTGAGCGAGGAAGCGG
AAGAGCGCCTGATGCGGTATTTTCTCCTTACGCATCTGTGCGGTATTTCACACCGCATATGGTGCACTCT
CAGTACAATCTGCTCTGATGCCGCATAGTTAAGCCAGTATACACTCCGCTATCGCTACGTGACTGGGTCA
TGGCTGCGCCCCGACACCCGCCAACACCCGCTGACGCGCCCTGACGGGCTTGTCTGCTCCCGGCATCCGC
TTACAGACAAGCTGTGACCGTCTCCGGGAGCTGCATGTGTCAGAGGTTTTCACCGTCATCACCGAAACGC
GCGAGGCAGCAGATCAATTCGCGCGCGAAGGCGAAGCGGCATGCATAATGTGCCTGTCAAATGGACGAAG
CAGGGATTCTGCAAACCCTATGCTACTCCGTCAAGCCGTCAATTGTCTGATTCGTTACCAATTATGACAA
CTTGACGGCTACATCATTCACTTTTTCTTCACAACCGGCACGGAACTCGCTCGGGCTGGCCCCGGTGCAT
TTTTTAAATACCCGCGAGAAATAGAGTTGATCGTCAAAACCAACATTGCGACCGACGGTGGCGATAGGCA
TCCGGGTGGTGCTCAAAAGCAGCTTCGCCTGGCTGATACGTTGGTCCTCGCGCCAGCTTAAGACGCTAAT
CCCTAACTGCTGGCGGAAAAGATGTGACAGACGCGACGGCGACAAGCAAACATGCTGTGCGACGCTGGCG
ATATCAAAATTGCTGTCTGCCAGGTGATCGCTGATGTACTGACAAGCCTCGCGTACCCGATTATCCATCG
GTGGATGGAGCGACTCGTTAATCGCTTCCATGCGCCGCAGTAACAATTGCTCAAGCAGATTTATCGCCAG
CAGCTCCGAATAGCGCCCTTCCCCTTGCCCGGCGTTAATGATTTGCCCAAACAGGTCGCTGAAATGCGGC
TGGTGCGCTTCATCCGGGCGAAAGAACCCCGTATTGGCAAATATTGACGGCCAGTTAAGCCATTCATGCC
AGTAGGCGCGCGGACGAAAGTAAACCCACTGGTGATACCATTCGCGAGCCTCCGGATGACGACCGTAGTG
ATGAATCTCTCCTGGCGGGAACAGCAAAATATCACCCGGTCGGCAAACAAATTCTCGTCCCTGATTTTTC
ACCACCCCCTGACCGCGAATGGTGAGATTGAGAATATAACCTTTCATTCCCAGCGGTCGGTCGATAAAAA
AATCGAGATAACCGTTGGCCTCAATCGGCGTTAAACCCGCCACCAGATGGGCATTAAACGAGTATCCCGG
CAGCAGGGGATCATTTTGCGCTTCAGCCATACTTTTCATACTCCCGCCATTCAGAGAAGAAACCAATTGT
CCATATTGCATCAGACATTGCCGTCACTGCGTCTTTTACTGGCTCTTCTCGCTAACCAAACCGGTAACCC
CGCTTATTAAAAGCATTCTGTAACAAAGCGGGACCAAAGCCATGACAAAAACGCGTAACAAAAGTGTCTA
TAATCACGGCAGAAAAGTCCACATTGATTATTTGCACGGCGTCACACTTTGCTATGCCATAGCATTTTTA
TCCATAAGATTAGCGGATCCTACCTGACGCTTTTTATCGCAACTCTCTACTGTTTCTCCATACCCGTTTT
TTGGGCTAACAGGAGGAATTAACCATGCGTGGCTACAGCCCGATCATTACCAAGGGTGGCGACGTGCCGT
ATATGAACAACCGTATGAAGGTTAAAGAGGAAAGCGGCAAGCCGAAAAGCACCCTGGCGGAGCGTTACAA
GACCCTGAGCGCGAAACGTGAAACCCAACTGAGCCGTGCGAAGATGTATGCGAAAATCACCCTGCCGGCG
CTGTTCACCGAGGATCAAAGCACCGACCAGGGCGATGCGTACACCCAAAACAGCTGGCAAAGCCTGGGTG
CGCAGGGCGTGAACCACCTGGCGAACAAACTGGTTATGACCTGGTTCCCGCCGCAACGTAGCTTCTTTAA
GCTGGAGTTTACCGACGAAGCGAAACAGGCGCTGTATGATACCGGTACCGACGATGTGGAACTGCTGAGC
ATTATGGCGCGTGCGGAGAACAAGGCGCGTCTGCTGCACGAACAAATTCAAGGTCGTATTGCGTGGACCC
AGGCGGCGAAACACCTGATCGTTGCGGGTAACGCGATGCTGTACGCGCCGGTGAACGACAGCCTGGTTTG
CTACCCGATGGATAAGTATGTGGTTAAGCGTAGCAAAACCGGTCGTGTGACCCAAATGATTCTGGAGGAA
GTTAAATGCCTGAGCGAGTTCCCGCCGGCGGTGCAGGCGATCATTAAGGCGAAACGTTTTAACCTGAAGC
AAGACGATACCGTTGAACTGTACACCCAGGCGAAATGGGACGGCAGCATGTATGTGATTACCCAGGAAGC
GGTTGATACCACCATCGGCAAGGAATACCGTGTGAAACCGGAGGAAAGCCCGTTCATCGTTCTGACCTGG
GAGCGTCTGTACGGTGAAGACTATGGTCGTGGCCTGGTGGAGAGCTGCTACGGCGACCTGTTCACCTATG
CGTTTCTGAGCAAGGCGGTTGCGAAAGGTTGCGCGCTGATGAGCGAGGTGAAGTTTCTGGTTAAACGTGG
CAGCGCGACCAGCCCGACCGCGCATGCGAAGGCGGAAACCGGTGACTACGTGTGGGGTGAGGAAGGCGAT
GTTAGCGTGGTTCAACTGGAGAAGTACGGCGACTATCAGACCGTGCTGAGCGTTCTGGAAACCTACAGCA
AACGTCTGGGTCAAGCGTTCCTGCTGGCGAGCGCGAACCGTCGTGATGCGGAGCGTGTGACCACCTATGA
ACTGCGTATGGATGCGATGGAGCTGGAAACCAGCCTGGGTGGCACCTACAGCCAAATTGCTGTGAGCGGT
CAGCTGCCGTATGCGAACCTGCTGCTGCAGCGTAGCGGTTTTAAGCTGCCGGCGACCGATGCGGTTCCGA
TCATTATCACCGGTATTGAGGCGCTGGGCAAGGCGGGTGAACTGGATAAACTGATGCAACTGAGCGAGAT
GATGGCGATTCCGAACAGCTGGAGCACCGCGGCGCAGGAACGTATCAAATGGAGCGACTACATTGCGTTT
ATCGCGGCGAACCTGAACATGGAGACCAGCTGGCTGATGACCGAGGATGAATATAACAAGATGAAACAGG
CGCAGCAACAGCTGATGCAACAGCAACAACTGATGGAAGCGGCGGGCAAGGCGGCGCCGCAAATGATGAA
ACAGTAATGCCAGGCATCAAATTAAGCAGAAGGCCATCCTGACGGATGGCCTTTTTGCGTTTCTACAAAC
TCTTTTGTTTATTTTTCTAAATACATTCAAATATGTATCCGCTCATGAGACAATAACCCTGATAAATGCT
TCAATAATATTGAAAAAGGAAGAGTATGAGTATTCAACATTTCCGTGTCGCCCTTATTCCCTTTTTTGCG
GCATTTTGCCTTCCTGTTTTTGCTCACCCAGAAACGCTGGTGAAAGTAAAAGATGCTGAAGATCAGTTGG
GTGCACGAGTGGGTTACATCGAACTGGATCTCAACAGCGGTAAGATCCTTGAGAGTTTTCGCCCCGAAGA
ACGTTTTCCAATGATGAGCACTTTTAAAGTTCTGCTATGTGGCGCGGTATTATCCCGTGTTGACGCCGGG
CAAGAGCAACTCGGTCGCCGCATACACTATTCTCAGAATGACTTGGTTGAGTACTCACCAGTCACAGAAA
AGCATCTTACGGATGGCATGACAGTAAGAGAATTATGCAGTGCTGCCATAACCATGAGTGATAACACTGC
GGCCAACTTACTTCTGACAACGATCGGAGGACCGAAGGAGCTAACCGCTTTTTTGCACAACATGGGGGAT
CATGTAACTCGCCTTGATCGTTGGGAACCGGAGCTGAATGAAGCCATACCAAACGACGAGCGTGACACCA
CGATGCCTGTAGCAATGGCAACAACGTTGCGCAAACTATTAACTGGCGAACTACTTACTCTAGCTTCCCG
GCAACAATTAATAGACTGGATGGAGGCGGATAAAGTTGCAGGACCACTTCTGCGCTCGGCCCTTCCGGCT
GGCTGGTTTATTGCTGATAAATCTGGAGCCGGTGAGCGTGGGTCTCGCGGTATCATTGCAGCACTGGGGC
CAGATGGTAAGCCCTCCCGTATCGTAGTTATCTACACGACGGGGAGTCAGGCAACTATGGATGAACGAAA
TAGACAGATCGCTGAGATAGGTGCCTCACTGATTAAGCATTGGTAACTGTCAGACCAAGTTTACTCATAT
ATACTTTAGATTGATTTAAAACTTCATTTTTAATTTAAAAGGATCTAGGTGAAGATCCTTTTTGATAATC
TCATGACCAAAATCCCTTAACGTGAGTTTTCGTTCCACTGAGCGTCAGACCCCGTAGAAAAGATCAAAGG
ATCTTCTTGAGATCCTTTTTTTCTGCGCGTAATCTGCTGCTTGCAAACAAAAAAACCACCGCTACCAGCG
GTGGTTTGTTTGCCGGATCAAGAGCTACCAACTCTTTTTCCGAAGGTAACTGGCTTCAGCAGAGCGCAGA
TACCAAATACTGTCCTTCTAGTGTAGCCGTAGTTAGGCCACCACTTCAAGAACTCTGTAGCACCGCCTAC
ATACCTCGCTCTGCTAATCCTGTTACCAGTGGCTGCTGCCAGTGGCGATAAGTCGTGTCTTACCGGGTTG
GACTCAAGACGATAGTTACCGGATAAGGCGCAGCGGTCGGGCTGAACGGGGGGTTCGTGCACACAGCCCA
GCTTGGAGCGAACGACCTACACCGAACTGAGATACCTACAGCGTGAGCTATGAGAAAGCGCCACGCTTCC
CGAAGGGAGAAAGGCGGACAGGTATCCGGTAAGCGGCAGGGTCGGAACAGGAGAGCGCACGAGGGAGCTT
CCAGGGGGAAACGCCTGGTATCTTTATAGTCCTGTCGGGTTTCGCCACCTCTGACTTGAGCGTCGATTTT
TGTGATGCTCGTCAGGGGGGCGGAGCCTATGGAAAAACGCCAGCAACGCGGCCTTTTTACGGTTCCTGGC
CTTTTGCTGGCCTTTTGCTCACATGTTCTTTCCTGCGTTATCCCCTGATTCTGTGGATAACCGTATTACC
GCC
